>Addgene plasmid #54759 | mEGFP-C1 | depositor partial sequence | sequence record 85156 | insert sequence
TTTGGCACCAAAATCAACGGGACTTTCCAAAATGTCGTAACAACTCCGCCCCATTGACGCAAATGGGCGG
TAGGCGTGTACGGTGGGAGGTCTATATAAGCAGAGCTGGTTTAGTGAACCGTCAGATCCGCTAGCGCTAC
CGGTCGCCACCATGGTGAGCAAGGGCGAGGAGCTGTTCACCGGGGTGGTGCCCATCCTGGTCGAGCTGGA
CGGCGACGTAAACGGCCACAAGTTCAGCGTGTCCGGCGAGGGCGAGGGCGATGCCACCTACGGCAAGCTG
ACCCTGAAGTTCATCTGCACCACCGGCAAGCTGCCCGTGCCCTGGCCCACCCTCGTGACCACCCTGACCT
ACGGCGTGCAGTGCTTCAGCCGCTACCCCGACCACATGAAGCAGCACGACTTCTTCAAGTCCGCCATGCC
CGAAGGCTACGTCCAGGAGCGCACCATCTTCTTCAAGGACGACGGCAACTACAAGACCCGCGCCGAGGTG
AAGTTCGAGGGCGACACCCTGGTGAACCGCATCGAGCTGAAGGGCATCGACTTCAAGGAGGACGGCAACA
TCCTGGGGCACAAGCTGGAGTACAACTACAACAGCCACAACGTCTATATCATGGCCGACAAGCAGAAGAA
CGGCATCAAGGTGAACTTCAAGATCCGCCACAACATCGAGGACGGCAGCGTGCAGCTCGCCGACCACTAC
CAGCAGAACACCCCCATCGGCGACGGCCCCGTGCTGCTGCCCGACAACCACTACCTGAGCACCCAGTCCA
AGCTGAGCAAAGACCCCAACGAGAAGCGCGATCACATGGTCCTGCTGGAGTTCGTGACCGCCGCCGGGAT
CACTCTCGGCATGGACGAGCTGTACAAGTCCGGACTCAGATCTCGAGCTCAAGCTTCGAATTCTGCAGTC
GACGGTACCGCGGGCCCGGGATCCACCGGATCTAGATAACTGATCATAATCAGCCATACCACATTT
