>Addgene plasmid #54759 | mEGFP-C1 | addgene partial sequence | sequence record 91167 | CMV-F 5'-CGCAAATGGGCGGTAGGCGTG-3'
AGTGAACCGTCAGATCCGCTAGCGCTACCGGTCGCCACCATGGTGAGCAAGGGCGAGGAGCTGTTCACCG
GGGTGGTGCCCATCCTGGTCGAGCTGGACGGCGACGTAAACGGCCACAAGTTCAGCGTGTCCGGCGAGGG
CGAGGGCGATGCCACCTACGGCAAGCTGACCCTGAAGTTCATCTGCACCACCGGCAAGCTGCCCGTGCCC
TGGCCCACCCTCGTGACCACCCTGACCTACGGCGTGCAGTGCTTCAGCCGCTACCCCGACCACATGAAGC
AGCACGACTTCTTCAAGTCCGCCATGCCCGAAGGCTACGTCCAGGAGCGCACCATCTTCTTCAAGGACGA
CGGCAACTACAAGACCCGCGCCGAGGTGAAGTTCGAGGGCGACACCCTGGTGAACCGCATCGAGCTGAAG
GGCATCGACTTCAAGGAGGACGGCAACATCCTGGGGCACAAGCTGGAGTACAACTACAACAGCCACAACG
TCTATATCATGGCCGACAAGCAGAAGAACGGCATCAAGGTGAACTTCAAGATCCGCCACAACATCGAGGA
CGGCAGCGTGCAGCTCGCCGACCACTACCAGCAGAACACCCCCATCGGCGACGGCCCCGTGCTGCTGCCC
GACAACCACTACCTGAGCACCCAGTCCAAGCTGAGCAAAGACCCCAACGAGAAGCGCGATCACATGGTCC
TGCTGGAGTTCGTGACCGCCGCCGGGATC
