[The description below was written by a language model from this plasmid's Addgene catalogue record.]
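Description:
mEGFP-C1 is an empty mammalian expression backbone of about 4.75 kb, designed for building fusion proteins that carry monomeric enhanced GFP at their N-terminus. In the "C1" layout, the fluorescent protein coding sequence sits upstream of the cloning site, so a gene of interest is inserted in frame after mEGFP and the partner protein is joined to the C-terminal end of the tag. No insert is present in the deposited plasmid. The mEGFP variant carries the A206K substitution, a change that weakens the tendency of GFP-family proteins to dimerize. This reduces artefactual clustering when the tag is attached to membrane proteins or other densely packed targets. Its recorded spectral properties are excitation at 488 nm and emission at 507 nm, compatible with standard GFP/FITC filter sets and 488 nm laser lines.

The plasmid is maintained in E. coli as a high-copy vector under kanamycin selection, and it provides neomycin resistance so that stably transfected mammalian cells can be selected with G418. The record does not explicitly list the promoter, polyadenylation signal or origins of replication. However, the recommended sequencing primers anneal in a CMV promoter and an SV40 polyadenylation region, which implies that these elements flank the expression cassette. The depositor notes that the commonly used primer reading out of the EGFP C-terminus is not recommended here because it binds nonspecifically. Typical uses are live-cell imaging of protein localization and dynamics with N-terminally tagged fusions. Transfected unmodified, the vector can also serve as a control expressing mEGFP alone.
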