Addgene plasmid #54759: mEGFP-C1
Purpose: (Empty Backbone) Localization: C1 Cloning Vector, Excitation: 488, Emission: 507
Depositing lab: Michael Davidson. Depositing organization: Florida State University, Tallahassee.
Backbone
  Vector backbone: mEGFP-C1
  Backbone size (bp): 4750
  Vector type: Mammalian Expression
  Selectable markers: Neomycin (select with G418)
  Tag / fusion protein: mEGFP (N terminal on backbone)
Growth in bacteria
  Bacterial resistance: Kanamycin, 50 μg/mL
  Growth temperature: 37°C
  Growth strain: DH5alpha
  Copy number: High Copy
Gene/Insert
  Gene/Insert name: None
  Tag / fusion protein: mEGFP (N terminal on backbone)
  Cloning method: Unknown
  Sequencing primers: 5′ CMV-F; 3′ SV40pA-R
Terms and licenses: Academic/Nonprofit Terms; Industry Terms
Depositor comments: A206K mutation. Excitation = 488; Emission = 507. CMV-F and SV40pA-R primers are recommended. The EGFP-C primer is NOT recommended due to nonspecific binding.
How to cite: mEGFP-C1 was a gift from Michael Davidson (Addgene plasmid # 54759 ; http://n2t.net/addgene:54759 ; RRID:Addgene_54759)
